Addgene plasmid #65220: pDCAF3-IS5
Purpose: Expresses N-demethylases for the degredation of caffeine and related methylxanthines. Can be used to measure caffeine content as described in the publication listed below.
Depositing lab: Jeffrey Barrick. Depositing organization: University of Texas at Austin. Publication: Decaffeination and measurement of caffeine content by addicted Escherichia coli with a refactored N-demethylation operon from Pseudomonas putida CBB5. Quandt EM, Hammerling MJ, Summers RM, Otoupal PB, Slater B, Alnahhas RN, Dasgupta A, Bachman JL, Subramanian MV, Barrick JE. ACS Synth Biol. 2013 Jun 21;2(6):301-7. doi: 10.1021/sb4000146. Epub 2013 Mar 22. PubMed 23654268.
Backbone
  Vector backbone: pSB1C3
  Backbone manufacturer: igem parts registry
  Backbone size w/o insert (bp): 2070
  Total vector size (bp): 8920
  Vector type: Bacterial Expression, Synthetic Biology
Growth in bacteria
  Bacterial resistance: Chloramphenicol and Kanamycin, 25 & 50 μg/mL
  Growth temperature: 30°C
  Growth strain: BW25113 ΔguaB::kanR
  Growth instructions: Grow in minimal medium supplemented with 200 uM caffeine, 34 ug/mL chloramphenicol, and 50 ug/mL kanamycin. M9 minimal medium supplemented with 2 g/L glucose and 2 g/L casein (M9GC) is recommended. Plasmid carries chloramphenicol resistance. Strain is auxotrophic for guanine and has a kanamycin resistance marker integrated into the chromosome. Supplementation with caffeine rescues this auxotrophy through the activity of the demethylation enzymes encoded on the plasmid
  Copy number: High Copy
Gene/Insert 1
  Gene/Insert name: ndmA (alt name: Methylxanthine N1-demethylase)
  Species: Pseudomonas putida strain CBB5
  Insert size (bp): 1056
  GenBank ID: JQ061127.1 KC619530.1
  Promoter: BBa_J23100
  Cloning method: Gibson Cloning
  Sequencing primers: 5′ tgccacctgacgtctaagaa; 3′ attaccgcctttgagtgagc
Gene/Insert 2
  Gene/Insert name: ndmB (alt name: Methylxanthine N3-demethylase)
  Species: Pseudomonas putida strain CBB5
  Insert size (bp): 1068
  Mutation: Changed start codon from gtg to atg
  GenBank ID: JQ061128.1 KC619530.1
  Promoter: BBa_J23100
  Cloning method: Gibson Cloning
  Sequencing primers: 5′ tgccacctgacgtctaagaa; 3′ attaccgcctttgagtgagc
Gene/Insert 3
  Gene/Insert name: ndmC (alt name: Methylxanthine N7-demethylase)
  Species: Pseudomonas putida strain CBB5
  Insert size (bp): 855
  GenBank ID: JQ061129.1 KC619530.1
  Promoter: BBa_J23100
  Cloning method: Gibson Cloning
  Sequencing primers: 5′ tgccacctgacgtctaagaa; 3′ attaccgcctttgagtgagc
Gene/Insert 4
  Gene/Insert name: ndmD (alt name: Methylxanthine N-demethylase electron transfer protein)
  Species: Pseudomonas putida strain CBB5
  Insert size (bp): 1767
  Mutation: Changed start codon from gtg to atg.
  GenBank ID: JQ061130.1 KC619530.1
  Promoter: BBa_J23100
  Cloning method: Gibson Cloning
  Sequencing primers: 5′ tgccacctgacgtctaagaa; 3′ attaccgcctttgagtgagc
Gene/Insert 5
  Gene/Insert name: gst9 (alt names: Glutathione S-Transferase.; Homolog of the ndmE gene from pseudomonas putida CBB5.)
  Species: Janthinobacterium sp. Marseille
  Insert size (bp): 675
  GenBank ID: WP_012081511.1 KC619530.1
  Promoter: BBa_J23100
  Cloning method: Gibson Cloning
  Sequencing primers: 5′ tgccacctgacgtctaagaa; 3′ attaccgcctttgagtgagc
Gene/Insert 6
  Gene/Insert name: chlR (alt name: CAT. Chloramphenicol acetyltransferase.)
  Insert size (bp): 660
  GenBank ID: KC619530.1
Terms and licenses: Academic/Nonprofit Terms; Industry Terms
Depositor comments: The sequence of this plasmid is updated from the GenBank entry for pDCAF3 (KC619530.1) to include an IS5 insertion that occurred in the promoter region of the caffeine demethylation genes during passaging of the strain and a base change in the sequence of the gst9 gene. This plasmid still functions as described in the publication for pDCAF3. Vector constitutively expresses N-demethylase genes under the control of the BBa_J23100 promoter (http://parts.igem.org/Part:BBa_J23100) N-demethylases are only functional when grown at 30°C and require iron supplementation in minimal media. See: Summers, R. M., Louie, T. M., Yu, C.-L., Gakhar, L., Louie, K.C., and Subramanian, M. (2012) Novel, highly specific Ndemethylases enable bacteria to live on caffeine and related purine alkaloids. J. Bacteriol. 194, 2041−2049. For the quantification of caffeine (or other methylxanthine) content it is recommended to grow cells in M9 minimal medium supplemented with 2 g/L glucose and 2 g/L casein (M9GC). Please note that this plasmid may require a unique bacterial strain, so make sure to confirm that you can also obtain the appropriate growth strain. Please contact us or contact our distributors if you have any questions.
How to cite: pDCAF3-IS5 was a gift from Jeffrey Barrick (Addgene plasmid # 65220 ; http://n2t.net/addgene:65220 ; RRID:Addgene_65220)
