[The description below was written by a language model from this plasmid's Addgene catalogue record and pLannotate feature annotations shown in this document.]
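Description:
pDCAF3-IS5 is a high-copy bacterial expression and synthetic-biology plasmid of 8,920 bp built on the BioBrick backbone pSB1C3. It replicates from a ColE1/pUC-type origin and is selected through a chloramphenicol acetyltransferase (cat) gene driven by its own promoter. Between the BioBrick prefix and suffix it carries a refactored caffeine N-demethylation operon assembled by Gibson cloning. The operon comprises ndmA (N1-demethylase), ndmB (N3-demethylase), ndmC (N7-demethylase) and ndmD (the NADH-dependent electron-transfer reductase) from Pseudomonas putida CBB5. These are followed by gst9, a glutathione S-transferase from Janthinobacterium sp. Marseille that stands in as a homolog of ndmE. The start codons of ndmB and ndmD were changed from GTG to ATG. The genes are recorded as constitutively expressed from the BBa_J23100 promoter, and terminators flank the cloning site.

This version differs from the published pDCAF3 sequence in two ways: a base change in gst9, and an IS5 element that inserted into the operon's promoter region during strain passaging. The feature table reflects the insertion as a truncated J23-family promoter fragment followed directly by the IS5 transposase gene (insH) upstream of ndmA. It does not annotate gst9, and a short "TagCFP" hit in that region is probably spurious. The depositor states that the plasmid still performs as described for pDCAF3.

Together the enzymes strip the methyl groups from caffeine and related methylxanthines to yield xanthine. In the guanine-auxotrophic E. coli host BW25113 ΔguaB::kanR, whose kanamycin marker is chromosomal, this activity rescues growth. Growth therefore depends on the methylxanthine supply, which allows the strain to be used for decaffeination and for measuring caffeine content. The demethylases are noted to function only at 30°C and to require iron.
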