Features (pLannotate 1.2.2; 16 found; start..end, strand, type, name):
     60..157     -  promoter       cat promoter: promoter of the E. coli cat gene encoding chloramphenicol acetyltransferase
    243..286     -  terminator     bacterial terminator: putative bacterial transcription terminator
    289..310     +  misc_feature   BioBrick prefix: BioBrick prefix for parts that do not start with "ATG"
    311..333     +  promoter       J23119(SpeI) promoter (fragment): bacterial promoter (Registry of Standard Biological Parts BBa J23119) modified to end with an SpeI site
    334..402     -  CDS            yghO (fragment) (sequence partly withheld): YGHO_ECOLI - Experimental evidence at transcript level: Swiss-Prot protein existence level 2. From Escherichia coli (strain K12).
    401..1378    +  CDS            insH10 (sequence withheld): INH10_ECOLI - Protein inferred from homology: Swiss-Prot protein existence level 3. Involved in the transposition of the insertion sequence IS5. From Escherichia coli (strain K12).
   1578..2630    +  CDS            ndmA: NDMA_PSEPU - Experimental evidence at protein level: Swiss-Prot protein existence level 1. Involved in the caffeine degradation, which is the essential first step for assimilating the carbon and nitrogen in caffeine. Catalyzes the N1-demethylation of caffeine to produce theobromine and formaldehyde. Also catalyzes the N1-demethylation of theophylline, paraxanthine, and 1-methylxanthine to 3-methylxanthine, 7- methylxanthine, and xanthine, respectively. NADH is the preferred substrate. From Pseudomonas putida (Arthrobacter siderocapsulatus).
   2659..3723    +  CDS            ndmB: NDMB_PSEPU - Experimental evidence at protein level: Swiss-Prot protein existence level 1. Involved in the caffeine degradation, which is the essential first step for assimilating the carbon and nitrogen in caffeine. Catalyzes the N3-demethylation of theobromine to produce 7- methylxanthine and formaldehyde. Also catalyzes the N3-demethylation of 3-methylxanthine, caffeine, and theophylline to xanthine, paraxanthine, and 1-methylxanthine, respectively. NADH is the preferred substrate. From Pseudomonas putida (Arthrobacter siderocapsulatus).
   3780..4610    +  CDS            NDMC_PSEDT: Experimental evidence at protein level: Swiss-Prot protein existence level 1. Involved in the caffeine degradation, which is the essential first step for assimilating the carbon and nitrogen in caffeine. Probably catalyzes the N7-demethylation of 7-methylxanthine to produce xanthine and formaldehyde. From Pseudomonas sp. (strain TJI-51).
   4642..6405    +  CDS            ndmD: NDMD_PSEPU - Experimental evidence at protein level: Swiss-Prot protein existence level 1. Involved in the caffeine degradation, which is the essential first step for assimilating the carbon and nitrogen in caffeine. Catalyzes the oxidation of NADH and transfers electrons to NdmA and NdmB, which catalyze the N-demethylation reactions. From Pseudomonas putida (Arthrobacter siderocapsulatus).
   6419..6442    +  CDS            TagCFP (fragment): monomeric cyan fluorescent protein mammalian codon-optimized
   7161..7181    +  misc_feature   BioBrick suffix: universal suffix for all parts
   7182..7239    +  terminator     his operon terminator: This putative transcriptin terminator from the E. coli his operon has a 2-bp deletion introduced during synthesis. Its efficiency has not been determined.
   7434..8022    -  rep_origin     ori: high-copy-number ColE1/pMB1/pBR322/pUC origin of replication
   8205..8299    -  terminator     lambda t0 terminator: transcription terminator from phage lambda
   8323..59      -  CDS            cat (across the origin): CAT_ECOLX - Experimental evidence at protein level: Swiss-Prot protein existence level 1. This enzyme is an effector of chloramphenicol resistance in bacteria. From Escherichia coli. This protein is used as a marker in many commonly used cloning vectors, such as pACYC184.
>Addgene plasmid #65220 | pDCAF3-IS5 | depositor full sequence | sequence record 134450 | pDCAF3-IS5 sequence 8920 bps
TCTTTACGATGCCATTGGGATATATCAACGGTGGTATATCCAGTGATTTTTTTCTCCATTTTAGCTTCCT
TAGCTCCTGAAAATCTCGATAACTCAAAAAATACGCCCGGTAGTGATCTTATTTCATTATGGTGAAAGTT
GGAACCTCTTACGTGCCCGATCAACTCGAGTGCCACCTGACGTCTAAGAAACCATTATTATCATGACATT
AACCTATAAAAATAGGCGTATCACGAGGCAGAATTTCAGATAAAAAAAATCCTTAGCTTTCGCTAAGGAT
GATTTCTGGAATTCGCGGCCGCTTCTAGAGTTGACGGCTAGCTCAGTCCTAGGGAAGGTGCGAACAAGTC
CCTGATATGAGATCATGTTTGTCATCTGGAGCCATAGAACAGGGTTCATC
[978 nt withheld, positions 401-1378]
TAAAAACTGGGGATAACGCCTTAAATGGCGAAGAAACGGTCTAAATAGGCTGATTCAAGGCATTTACGGG
AGAAAAAATCGGCTCAAACATGAAGAAATGAAATGACTGAGTCAGCCGAGAAGAATTTCCCCGCTTATTC
GCACCTTCCCTAGGTACAGTGCTAGCTACTAGAGAAATCAAATTAAGGAGGTAAGATAAATGGAACAGGC
AATCATTAATGATGAACGGGAGTATCTTCGCCATTTCTGGCATCCCGTATGTACTGTAACTGAGCTTGAA
AAGGCGCATCCTTCCAGCCTCGGCCCCCTGGCCGTTAAGCTGCTGAATGAACAGCTCGTTGTCGCCAAGC
TAGGCGATGAGTACGTCGCGATGCGTGATAGATGCGCTCATCGATCAGCTAAGCTTTCCTTGGGTACAGT
AAGTGGAAACCGCCTACAGTGCCCCTATCACGGATGGCAATATGATACGCATGGCGCTTGCCAGCTCGTA
CCAGCGTGCCCCAACAGCCCAATACCCAACAAGGCTAAAGTTGATCGCTTCGATTGCGAAGAACGCTATG
GATTGATTTGGATTCGATTGGACTCTAGTTTTGACTGCACTGAAATTCCCTACTTTAGTGCAGCCAACGA
TCCTAGGTTGCGTATTGTTATACAAGAACCTTACTGGTGGGATGCGACTGCAGAACGTAGATGGGAAAAT
TTTACAGATTTTTCTCACTTTGCATTCATTCACCCAGGCACGCTTTTCGATCCAAATAATGCTGAACCTC
CAATTGTTCCGATGGATCGATTCAATGGTCAGTTTCGGTTTGTCTACGACACGCCAGAAGATATGGCTGT
CCCAAATCAGGCTCCAATTGGTTCATTTTCGTATACTTGCAGCATGCCGTTTGCTATTAACCTTGAAGTA
TCCAAATACTCCAGCAGTTCGCTGCATGTGTTATTCAATGTGTCATGTCCGGTAGACAGCCACACCACGA
AAAACTTTCTGATCTTCGCTAGGGAGCAATCGGACGACTCGGATTATCTGCACATTGCATTTAATGATCT
CGTCTTCGCTGAAGACAAACCAGTAATTGAGTCCCAATGGCCTAAAGACGCGCCAGCAGATGAGGTCTCA
GTAGTCGCAGATAAGGTATCGATACAATATAGAAAATGGCTGCGGGAACTAAAAGAAGCTCATAAAGAAG
GTTCACAAGCCTTCCGAAGTGCTTTGTTAGACCCAGTCATTGAAAGCGATAGGAGCTACATATAATCTAG
AGAAAGAGGAGAAATACTAGATGAAAGAACAGCTCAAGCCGCTGCTAGAAGACAAGACTTACCTTCGCCA
CTTCTGGCATCCCGTGTGTACCCTTAATGAATTCGAACGCGCCAACGCCAGTGGGCACGGCCCCATGGGC
GTCACCTTGCTAGGCGAGAAATTGGTGTTGGCCAGGTTAAATTCAAAGATCATTGCGGCTGCTGACCGAT
GTGCTCATCGATCGGCACAGCTCTCCATCGGCCGCGTTTGCAGCAACGCCGGAAAGGACTATCTCGAATG
CCCGTATCACGGCTGGCGCTACGATGAGGCTGGGGCCTGTCAACTGATCCCTGCTTGCCCTGACAAAAGC
ATCTCTCCTCGGGCCAAGATTTCCTCATTCGATTGTGAGGTGAAATACGACATCGTGTGGGTACGGCTGG
ATAACAGCTTCGATTGCACTCAGATTCCATACCTCAGCGATTTCGATAATCCCGACATGCAGGTAATCGT
TGCCGATTCGTATATTTGGGAGACTGTTGCCGAGCGGCGGTGGGAGAACTTTACAGATTTTTCGCACTTT
GCCTTCGTACACCCAGGGACGCTCTATGATCCGTTTTTCGCTAGCCACCCAACTGTTTACGTGAATCGCG
TTGATGGTGAGTTGCAATTCAAACTCGCTCCGCCGCGTGAAATGAAAGGCATCCCGCCAGAAGCACCGAT
GGGTGACTTCACCTACCGCTGCACAATGCCGTATTCAGTAAATCTTGAAATCAAATTGTGGAAAGATGAC
TCACGTTTCGTTCTTTGGACTACCGCTAGCCCTGTCGATAACAAGTCTTGCCGGAATTTTATGATTATTG
TGCGTGAGAAGGATAATCAACCTGATCATATGCACCTGGCTTTCCAGAAGCGGGTGCTTGACGAAGACCA
GCCTGTTATCGAATCGCAATGGCCTCTCGAAATACAGACCTCGGAAGTCTCCGTTGCAACCGATAAAATT
TCCGTCCAGTTCCGCAAATGGCATAAAGAGCTATCTCTGTCAGCCGTTGAAGGACGGGAGGCGTTCCGCG
ATTCCGTCTTGACGAATGTTATTGAAGAAGAACAGTAAGCGAGACCGGTCTAGAGAAAGAGGAGAAATAC
TAGATGTCTACTGACCAAGTAATTTTTAACGACTGGCATCCAGTCGCTGCTTTGGAAGATGTATCTCTCG
ATAAACGATACCGCTGTCGACTACTAGGTCGTACAGTTAGTTATGTGAAAACATCTGATGCTGTTAATGC
TCATTGGGAAGAAAGTGCAGATGAAATTAAGACCATCCGCGCTAAAGAAATCTATGGTCTTCTGTGGCTC
TCCTTTGCCGACAAACCCAGTGAGATGTTCGATATTGCAGAGTTCAAGGAACCTGATCGCCGAATCGTCA
GCGCTGGATCTGTGCGCGTAAATGTCTCAGGACTGCGTGCTATCGAAAACTTTCTGGACATGGCTCATTT
CCCTTTTGTTCATACGGATATTTTGGGTGCAGAGCCACTGACGGAAGTTGAGCCGTATAACGTCAACTAT
GATGAAACTGTTGATGAGATCTTCGCTACTGAGTGTAAGTTCCCGCAACCTAAAGGCTCAGCTACTGCTG
TCGAGCCAATTGATATGCAGTATATATACCGCATTACACGGCCATATTCCGCCATTTTATATAAAACTTG
CCCGCCCGAACCGCATAGATGGGATGCCCTCGGTCTGTTTATTCAACCTGTAGACGAAGATTGGTGCATA
GCGCATACAATTATGTGCTATGTGGATGACGTTAACTCAGATCAACAACTTCGCCATTTCCAGCAGACGA
TTTTTGGCCAGGACTTGATGATTCTTATCAACCAAGTTCCAAAGCGTCTTCCCCTGGCTGCAAGTCGAGA
GAGCCCAGTCCGGGCCGATGTGCTTGCAACAGCTTATCGTCGCTGGCTGCGTGAGAAAGGTGTGCAATAT
GGTGCTCTGCGGGACTAATCTAGAGAAAGAGGAGAAATACTAGATGAACAAACTTGACGTCAACCAGTGG
TTTCCTATTGCTACCACTGAAGATCTCCCGAAGCGCCATGTCTTTCATGCCACGTTGTTGGGGCAAGAAA
TGGCCATCTGGCGCGATGACTCTGGTTCAGTTAATGCTTGGGAGAACCGCTGCCCGCATAGAGGATTGCG
GTTGACACTGGGTGCTAATACCGGTAACGAGTTGCGGTGTCAGTATCATGGATGGACTTATGAAAGCGGG
ACTGGTGGCTGCACTTTTGTCCCAGCCCATCGCGATGCACCACCCCCAAATGCCGCGCGGGTTAATACTT
TTCCTGTCCGCGAAAAGCACGGCTTTATCTGGACGACATTAGGTCAGCCGCCAGGAGAGCCCATTTCAAT
CCTCGATGACGCTCAGCTTGTAAACGCTGTAAAAACAAATCTGCATAGCGTAGTTATAGATGCTGATATT
GACGGAGTTGTCAGCGTCCTACGTCAGAATCTTTCAGCGTTCATCGATGTGTTTGGTGCGGCCAGCGCTG
AAGATCTGCATTTGAAATCCATGCTGCAAGATCGAGGGATTCTGGTAACAAGATCAGGCTCTATTGCTAT
TCATTTTTATATGCAGCGCTCAACCATTAGTAAATGCGTTGTACATGCGCAAGTACTTACTCCGGGACGT
CCAGGATACGAACTTCAAAAGAACTACTCGTATGCCATGAACGTTATCCGCAGGGCAGCAGAAGCTGTAG
CTACCGACTTGATTAGCATTACAGATATCAGCGATCAGACTATCGAAAAGCTTGAAGTCGTTAGAGAAAA
CATGACTAAGGCTCCTCCAACCCACTATATCTGCGAAGTGGTTACGCGTACTCAAGAGACAGGTGATATT
AACTCATACTGGCTGAAGCCTATCGGCTACCCACTACCAGCATTCAGTCCAGGGATGCACATCAGCATCA
CAACGCCGGAGGGTAGCATTCGACAATATTCCCTCGTGAACGGGCCTGACGAGCGTGAATCCTTCATCAT
CGGTGTGAAGAAAGAGATTCAGTCCCGTGGCGGCTCCAGATCAATGCACGAAGATGTGAAGGTTGGAACG
CAACTAAAAGTTACACTTCCGAGGAACGGTTTTCCACTCGTCCAAACCAGAAAACACCCGATTCTCGTAG
CAGGTGGCATCGGTATCACCCCAATTTTGTGTATGGCACAGGCTCTGGATCAGCAAGGTTCATCGTATGA
AATACATTATTTTGCTCGTGCATTTGAGCATGTTCCATTCCAGGATCGACTGACTGCGTTGGGCGATCGT
TTGAATGTGCATCTTGGCCTCGGCCCAGACGAGACTAGAGCAAAACTTGCCGACATCATGGAGATTCATA
ACGCCCAAGACGTAGATGTTTACACTTGCGGCCCGCAACCAATGATCGAAACTGTATCTGCTGTCGCTCT
TGCTCATGGCATCGCTGAAGAGTCCATCCGATTTGAATTTTTCAGTAAAAAGAACGATGTTCCCGTTTCT
GATGAAGAATATGAGGTTGAGCTCAAAAAAACTGGTCAAATATTCACTGTCTCGCCTGGCTCTACGTTGT
TGCAAGCTTGTTTGGACAACGATGTTCGTATCGAAGCTTCTTGTGAGCAGGGTGTATGCGGGACTTGTAT
AACTCCAGTCGTATCCGGCGATCTCGAGCATCATGACACTTACCTTTCTAAGAAAGAAAGGGAAAGCGGT
AAGTGGATCATGCCGTGTGTTTCGCGCTGCAAGTCCAAAAAAATCGTTCTCGATCTGTGAGGCCGGGCAT
CACCCACGGTATGGACGAGCTGTATAAACTAGAGAAAGAGGAGAAATACTAGATGATCACGCTTTATGAC
TATGAACTCTCGGGGAATTGCTACAAGGTGCGGATGCTCCTTTCCATCCTGAAGCTACCGTACACGATAG
AGACAGTGGAATTTTTCCCGTCCAGGGAACATAAATCACCGGCCTTCCTGCGCATCAATCCACTCGGCCA
GTTGCCGGTATTGCGCGATGATGATTTCGTGTTGCGCGATGCCCAGGCCATCCTGGTTTACCTGGCGAAC
AAATACGACACCAGTTTGACCTGGTATCCGACACATGCGCCCGCCATCCTCGGCCAGGCAAATATGTGGC
TCGCGTTTGCCGATGGTTTGACCGGCTCGATTTCCGCTGCACGTTTGCATGATTTGTTTTTTTACGATTT
CAATGCAGAGCAATGCCGTGCCCGCGCGCACGAACTACTGCGCATACTGGACGAACACCTGTGGGCGGCG
GAACAAAATGGACATCAATGGCTATGTCCGGCCGCCGCACCCACCATCGCGGATCTTGCCTGCTTCCCGT
ATATCGCATTGTCGGATGAAGCCGGCGTTTCACTACTCGACTACCCGGCGGTACGACGCTGGCTGGACCG
TGTCAAACGCATCCCCGGATTCACCGTCATGTCGGGGATTTTTCCAACCTCAGCTTCCTTCGATCCGGCC
TCACTTGCGGAAGAAACCTGTCAATAAGTAATGATACTAGAGTACTAGTAGCGGCCGCTGCAGTCCGGCA
AAAAAGGGCAAGGTGTCACCACCCTGCCCTTTTTCTTTAAAACCGAAAAGATTACTTCGCGTTATGCAGG
CTTCCTCGCTCACTGACTCGCTGCGCTCGGTCGTTCGGCTGCGGCGAGCGGTATCAGCTCACTCAAAGGC
GGTAATACGGTTATCCACAGAATCAGGGGATAACGCAGGAAAGAACATGTGAGCAAAAGGCCAGCAAAAG
GCCAGGAACCGTAAAAAGGCCGCGTTGCTGGCGTTTTTCCACAGGCTCCGCCCCCCTGACGAGCATCACA
AAAATCGACGCTCAAGTCAGAGGTGGCGAAACCCGACAGGACTATAAAGATACCAGGCGTTTCCCCCTGG
AAGCTCCCTCGTGCGCTCTCCTGTTCCGACCCTGCCGCTTACCGGATACCTGTCCGCCTTTCTCCCTTCG
GGAAGCGTGGCGCTTTCTCATAGCTCACGCTGTAGGTATCTCAGTTCGGTGTAGGTCGTTCGCTCCAAGC
TGGGCTGTGTGCACGAACCCCCCGTTCAGCCCGACCGCTGCGCCTTATCCGGTAACTATCGTCTTGAGTC
CAACCCGGTAAGACACGACTTATCGCCACTGGCAGCAGCCACTGGTAACAGGATTAGCAGAGCGAGGTAT
GTAGGCGGTGCTACAGAGTTCTTGAAGTGGTGGCCTAACTACGGCTACACTAGAAGAACAGTATTTGGTA
TCTGCGCTCTGCTGAAGCCAGTTACCTTCGGAAAAAGAGTTGGTAGCTCTTGATCCGGCAAACAAACCAC
CGCTGGTAGCGGTGGTTTTTTTGTTTGCAAGCAGCAGATTACGCGCAGAAAAAAAGGATCTCAAGAAGAT
CCTTTGATCTTTTCTACGGGGTCTGACGCTCAGTGGAACGAAAACTCACGTTAAGGGATTTTGGTCATGA
GATTATCAAAAAGGATCTTCACCTAGATCCTTTTAAATTAAAAATGAAGTTTTAAATCAATCTAAAGTAT
ATATGAGTAAACTTGGTCTGACAGCTCGAGGCTTGGATTCTCACCAATAAAAAACGCCCGGCGGCAACCG
AGCGTTCTGAACAAATCCAGATGGAGTTCTGAGGTCATTACTGGATCTATCAACAGGAGTCCAAGCGAGC
TCGATATCAAATTACGCCCCGCCCTGCCACTCATCGCAGTACTGTTGTAATTCATTAAGCATTCTGCCGA
CATGGAAGCCATCACAAACGGCATGATGAACCTGAATCGCCAGCGGCATCAGCACCTTGTCGCCTTGCGT
ATAATATTTGCCCATGGTGAAAACGGGGGCGAAGAAGTTGTCCATATTGGCCACGTTTAAATCAAAACTG
GTGAAACTCACCCAGGGATTGGCTGAGACGAAAAACATATTCTCAATAAACCCTTTAGGGAAATAGGCCA
GGTTTTCACCGTAACACGCCACATCTTGCGAATATATGTGTAGAAACTGCCGGAAATCGTCGTGGTATTC
ACTCCAGAGCGATGAAAACGTTTCAGTTTGCTCATGGAAAACGGTGTAACAAGGGTGAACACTATCCCAT
ATCACCAGCTCACCGTCTTTCATTGCCATACGAAATTCCGGATGAGCATTCATCAGGCGGGCAAGAATGT
GAATAAAGGCCGGATAAAACTTGTGCTTATTTTTCTTTACGGTCTTTAAAAAGGCCGTAATATCCAGCTG
AACGGTCTGGTTATAGGTACATTGAGCAACTGACTGAAATGCCTCAAAATGT
