>Addgene plasmid #65220 | pDCAF3-IS5 | addgene partial sequence | sequence record 130564 | pMLL-5 5'-gtatcacgaggcagaatttcag-3'
GATTTCTGGAATTCGCGGCCGCTTCTAGAGTTGACGGCTAGCTCAGTCCTAGGGAAGGTGCGAACAAGTC
CCTGATATGAGATCATGTTTGTCATCTGGAGCCATAGAACAGGGTTCATC
[654 nt withheld, positions 121-774]
