>Addgene plasmid #65220 | pDCAF3-IS5 | addgene partial sequence | sequence record 130590 | L4440 5'-AGCGAGTCAGTGAGCGAG-3'
AGGGCAGGGTGGTGACACCTTGCCCTTTTTTGCCGGACTGCAGCGGCCGCTACTAGTACTCTAGTATCAT
TACTTATTGACAGGTTTCTTCCGCAAGTGAGGCCGGATCGAAGGAAGCTGAGGTTGGAAAAATCCCCGAC
ATGACGGTGAATCCGGGGATGCGTTTGACACGGTCCAGCCAGCGTCGTACCGCCGGGTAGTCGAGTAGTG
AAACGCCGGCTTCATCCGACAATGCGATATACGGGAAGCAGGCAAGATCCGCGATGGTGGGTGCGGCGGC
CGGACATAGCCATTGATGTCCATTTTGTTCCGCCGCCCACAGGTGTTCGTCCAGTATGCGCAGTAGTTCG
TGCGCGCGGGCACGGCATTGCTCTGCATTGAAATCGTAAAAAAACAAATCATGCAAACGTGCAGCGGAAA
TCGAGCCGGTCAAACCATCGGCAAACGCGAGCCACATATTTGCCTGGCCGAGGATGGCGGGCGCATGTGT
CGGATACCAGGTCAAACTGGTGTCGTATTTGTTCGCCAGGTAAACCAGGATGGCCTGGGCATCGCGCAAC
ACGAAATCATCATCGCGCAATACCGGCAACTGGCCGAGTGGATTGATGCGCAGGAAGGCCGGTGATTTAT
GTTCCCTGGACGGGAAAAATTCCACTGTCTCTATCGTGTACGGTAGCTTCAGGATGGAAAGGAGCATCCG
CACCTTGTAGCAATTC
